>Addgene plasmid #195438 | pMN-258 | addgene full sequence | sequence record 384876 | Addgene NGS Result
CGATACCGTCGACCTCGAGGGAATTAATTCGAGCTCGGTACCTTTAAGACCAATGACTTACAAGGCAGCT
GTAGATCTTAGCCACTTTTTAAAAGAAAAGGGGGGACTGGAAGGGCTAATTCACTCCCAACGAAGACAAG
ATCTGCTTTTTGCTTGTACTGGGTCTCTCTGGTTAGACCAGATCTGAGCCTGGGAGCTCTCTGGCTAACT
AGGGAACCCACTGCTTAAGCCTCAATAAAGCTTGCCTTGAGTGCTTCAAGTAGTGTGTGCCCGTCTGTTG
TGTGACTCTGGTAACTAGAGATCCCTCAGACCCTTTTAGTCAGTGTGGAAAATCTCTAGCAGCATCTAGA
ATTAATTCCGTGTATTCTATAGTGTCACCTAAATCGTATGTGTATGATACATAAGGTTATGTATTAATTG
TAGCCGCGTTCTAACGACAATATGTACAAGCCTAATTGTGTAGCATCTGGCTTACTGAAGCAGACCCTAT
CATCTCTCTCGTAAACTGCCGTCAGAGTCGGTTTGGTTGGACGAACCTTCTGAGTTTCTGGTAACGCCGT
CCCGCACCCGGAAATGGTCAGCGAACCAATCAGCAGGGTCATCGCTAGCCAGATCCTCTACGCCGGACGC
ATCGTGGCCGGCATCACCGGCGCCACAGGTGCGGTTGCTGGCGCCTATATCGCCGACATCACCGATGGGG
AAGATCGGGCTCGCCACTTCGGGCTCATGAGCGCTTGTTTCGGCGTGGGTATGGTGGCAGGCCCCGTGGC
CGGGGGACTGTTGGGCGCCATCTCCTTGCATGCACCATTCCTTGCGGCGGCGGTGCTCAACGGCCTCAAC
CTACTACTGGGCTGCTTCCTAATGCAGGAGTCGCATAAGGGAGAGCGTCGAATGGTGCACTCTCAGTACA
ATCTGCTCTGATGCCGCATAGTTAAGCCAGCCCCGACACCCGCCAACACCCGCTGACGCGCCCTGACGGG
CTTGTCTGCTCCCGGCATCCGCTTACAGACAAGCTGTGACCGTCTCCGGGAGCTGCATGTGTCAGAGGTT
TTCACCGTCATCACCGAAACGCGCGAGACGAAAGGGCCTCGTGATACGCCTATTTTTATAGGTTAATGTC
ATGATAATAATGGTTTCTTAGACGTCAGGTGGCACTTTTCGGGGAAATGTGCGCGGAACCCCTATTTGTT
TATTTTTCTAAATACATTCAAATATGTATCCGCTCATGAGACAATAACCCTGATAAATGCTTCAATAATA
TTGAAAAAGGAAGAGTATGAGTATTCAACATTTCCGTGTCGCCCTTATTCCCTTTTTTGCGGCATTTTGC
CTTCCTGTTTTTGCTCACCCAGAAACGCTGGTGAAAGTAAAAGATGCTGAAGATCAGTTGGGTGCACGAG
TGGGTTACATCGAACTGGATCTCAACAGCGGTAAGATCCTTGAGAGTTTTCGCCCCGAAGAACGTTTTCC
AATGATGAGCACTTTTAAAGTTCTGCTATGTGGCGCGGTATTATCCCGTATTGACGCCGGGCAAGAGCAA
CTCGGTCGCCGCATACACTATTCTCAGAATGACTTGGTTGAGTACTCACCAGTCACAGAAAAGCATCTTA
CGGATGGCATGACAGTAAGAGAATTATGCAGTGCTGCCATAACCATGAGTGATAACACTGCGGCCAACTT
ACTTCTGACAACGATCGGAGGACCGAAGGAGCTAACCGCTTTTTTGCACAACATGGGGGATCATGTAACT
CGCCTTGATCGTTGGGAACCGGAGCTGAATGAAGCCATACCAAACGACGAGCGTGACACCACGATGCCTG
TAGCAATGGCAACAACGTTGCGCAAACTATTAACTGGCGAACTACTTACTCTAGCTTCCCGGCAACAATT
AATAGACTGGATGGAGGCGGATAAAGTTGCAGGACCACTTCTGCGCTCGGCCCTTCCGGCTGGCTGGTTT
ATTGCTGATAAATCTGGAGCCGGTGAGCGTGGGTCTCGCGGTATCATTGCAGCACTGGGGCCAGATGGTA
AGCCCTCCCGTATCGTAGTTATCTACACGACGGGGAGTCAGGCAACTATGGATGAACGAAATAGACAGAT
CGCTGAGATAGGTGCCTCACTGATTAAGCATTGGTAACTGTCAGACCAAGTTTACTCATATATACTTTAG
ATTGATTTAAAACTTCATTTTTAATTTAAAAGGATCTAGGTGAAGATCCTTTTTGATAATCTCATGACCA
AAATCCCTTAACGTGAGTTTTCGTTCCACTGAGCGTCAGACCCCGTAGAAAAGATCAAAGGATCTTCTTG
AGATCCTTTTTTTCTGCGCGTAATCTGCTGCTTGCAAACAAAAAAACCACCGCTACCAGCGGTGGTTTGT
TTGCCGGATCAAGAGCTACCAACTCTTTTTCCGAAGGTAACTGGCTTCAGCAGAGCGCAGATACCAAATA
CTGTTCTTCTAGTGTAGCCGTAGTTAGGCCACCACTTCAAGAACTCTGTAGCACCGCCTACATACCTCGC
TCTGCTAATCCTGTTACCAGTGGCTGCTGCCAGTGGCGATAAGTCGTGTCTTACCGGGTTGGACTCAAGA
CGATAGTTACCGGATAAGGCGCAGCGGTCGGGCTGAACGGGGGGTTCGTGCACACAGCCCAGCTTGGAGC
GAACGACCTACACCGAACTGAGATACCTACAGCGTGAGCTATGAGAAAGCGCCACGCTTCCCGAAGGGAG
AAAGGCGGACAGGTATCCGGTAAGCGGCAGGGTCGGAACAGGAGAGCGCACGAGGGAGCTTCCAGGGGGA
AACGCCTGGTATCTTTATAGTCCTGTCGGGTTTCGCCACCTCTGACTTGAGCGTCGATTTTTGTGATGCT
CGTCAGGGGGGCGGAGCCTATGGAAAAACGCCAGCAACGCGGCCTTTTTACGGTTCCTGGCCTTTTGCTG
GCCTTTTGCTCACATGTTCTTTCCTGCGTTATCCCCTGATTCTGTGGATAACCGTATTACCGCCTTTGAG
TGAGCTGATACCGCTCGCCGCAGCCGAACGACCGAGCGCAGCGAGTCAGTGAGCGAGGAAGCGGAAGAGC
GCCCAATACGCAAACCGCCTCTCCCCGCGCGTTGGCCGATTCATTAATGCAGCTGTGGAATGTGTGTCAG
TTAGGGTGTGGAAAGTCCCCAGGCTCCCCAGCAGGCAGAAGTATGCAAAGCATGCATCTCAATTAGTCAG
CAACCAGGTGTGGAAAGTCCCCAGGCTCCCCAGCAGGCAGAAGTATGCAAAGCATGCATCTCAATTAGTC
AGCAACCATAGTCCCGCCCCTAACTCCGCCCATCCCGCCCCTAACTCCGCCCAGTTCCGCCCATTCTCCG
CCCCATGGCTGACTAATTTTTTTTATTTATGCAGAGGCCGAGGCCGCCTCGGCCTCTGAGCTATTCCAGA
AGTAGTGAGGAGGCTTTTTTGGAGGCCTAGGCTTTTGCAAAAAGCTTGGACACAAGACAGGCTTGCGAGA
TATGTTTGAGAATACCACTTTATCCCGCGTCAGGGAGAGGCAGTGCGTAAAAAGACGCGGACTCATGTGA
AATACTGGTTTTTAGTGCGCCAGATCTCTATAATCTCGCGCAACCTATTTTCCCCTCGAACACTTTTTAA
GCCGTAGATAAACAGGCTGGGACACTTCACATGAGCGAAAAATACATCGTCACCTGGGACATGTTGCAGA
TCCATGCACGTAAACTCGCAAGCCGACTGATGCCTTCTGAACAATGGAAAGGCATTATTGCCGTAAGCCG
TGGCGGTCTGTACCGGGTGCGTTACTGGCGCGTGAACTGGGTATTCGTCATGTCGATACCGTTTGTATTT
CCAGCTACGATCACGACAACCAGCGCGAGCTTAAAGTGCTGAAACGCGCAGAAGGCGATGGCGAAGGCTT
CATCGTTATTGATGACCTGGTGGATACCGGTGGTACTGCGGTTGCGATTCGTGAAATGTATCCAAAAGCG
CACTTTGTCACCATCTTCGCAAAACCGGCTGGTCGTCCGCTGGTTGATGACTATGTTGTTGATATCCCGC
AAGATACCTGGATTGAACAGCCGTGGGATATGGGCGTCGTATTCGTCCCGCCAATCTCCGGTCGCTAATC
TTTTCAACGCCTGGCACTGCCGGGCGTTGTTCTTTTTAACTTCAGGCGGGTTACAATAGTTTCCAGTAAG
TATTCTGGAGGCTGCATCCATGACACAGGCAAACCTGAGCGAAACCCTGTTCAAACCCCGCTTTAAACAT
CCTGAAACCTCGACGCTAGTCCGCCGCTTTAATCACGGCGCACAACCGCCTGTGCAGTCGGCCCTTGATG
GTAAAACCATCCCTCACTGGTATCGCATGATTAACCGTCTGATGTGGATCTGGCGCGGCATTGACCCACG
CGAAATCCTCGACGTCCAGGCACGTATTGTGATGAGCGATGCCGAACGTACCGACGATGATTTATACGAT
ACGGTGATTGGCTACCGTGGCGGCAACTGGATTTATGAGTGGGCCCCGGATCTTTGTGAAGGAACCTTAC
TTCTGTGGTGTGACATAATTGGACAAACTACCTACAGAGATTTAAAGCTCTAAGGTAAATATAAAATTTT
TAAGTGTATAATGTGTTAAACTACTGATTCTAATTGTTTGTGTATTTTAGATTCCAACCTATGGAACTGA
TGAATGGGAGCAGTGGTGGAATGCCTTTAATGAGGAAAACCTGTTTTGCTCAGAAGAAATGCCATCTAGT
GATGATGAGGCTACTGCTGACTCTCAACATTCTACTCCTCCAAAAAAGAAGAGAAAGGTAGAAGACCCCA
AGGACTTTCCTTCAGAATTGCTAAGTTTTTTGAGTCATGCTGTGTTTAGTAATAGAACTCTTGCTTGCTT
TGCTATTTACACCACAAAGGAAAAAGCTGCACTGCTATACAAGAAAATTATGGAAAAATATTCTGTAACC
TTTATAAGTAGGCATAACAGTTATAATCATAACATACTGTTTTTTCTTACTCCACACAGGCATAGAGTGT
CTGCTATTAATAACTATGCTCAAAAATTGTGTACCTTTAGCTTTTTAATTTGTAAAGGGGTTAATAAGGA
ATATTTGATGTATAGTGCCTTGACTAGAGATCATAATCAGCCATACCACATTTGTAGAGGTTTTACTTGC
TTTAAAAAACCTCCCACACCTCCCCCTGAACCTGAAACATAAAATGAATGCAATTGTTGTTGTTAACTTG
TTTATTGCAGCTTATAATGGTTACAAATAAAGCAATAGCATCACAAATTTCACAAATAAAGCATTTTTTT
CACTGCATTCTAGTTGTGGTTTGTCCAAACTCATCAATGTATCTTATCATGTCTGGATCAACTGGATAAC
TCAAGCTAACCAAAATCATCCCAAACTTCCCACCCCATACCCTATTACCACTGCCAATTACCTGTGGTTT
CATTTACTCTAAACCTGTGATTCCTCTGAATTATTTTCATTTTAAAGAAATTGTATTTGTTAAATATGTA
CTACAAACTTAGTAGTTGGAAGGGCTAATTCACTCCCAAAGAAGACAAGATATCCTTGATCTGTGGATCT
ACCACACACAAGGCTACTTCCCTGATTAGCAGAACTACACACCAGGGCCAGGGGTCAGATATCCACTGAC
CTTTGGATGGTGCTACAAGCTAGTACCAGTTGAGCCAGATAAGGTAGAAGAGGCCAATAAAGGAGAGAAC
ACCAGCTTGTTACACCCTGTGAGCCTGCATGGGATGGATGACCCGGAGAGAGAAGTGTTAGAGTGGAGGT
TTGACAGCCGCCTAGCATTTCATCACGTGGCCCGAGAGCTGCATCCGGAGTACTTCAAGAACTGCTGATA
TCGAGCTTGCTACAAGGGACTTTCCGCTGGGGACTTTCCAGGGAGGCGTGGCCTGGGCGGGACTGGGGAG
TGGCGAGCCCTCAGATCCTGCATATAAGCAGCTGCTTTTTGCCTGTACTGGGTCTCTCTGGTTAGACCAG
ATCTGAGCCTGGGAGCTCTCTGGCTAACTAGGGAACCCACTGCTTAAGCCTCAATAAAGCTTGCCTTGAG
TGCTTCAAGTAGTGTGTGCCCGTCTGTTGTGTGACTCTGGTAACTAGAGATCCCTCAGACCCTTTTAGTC
AGTGTGGAAAATCTCTAGCAGTGGCGCCCGAACAGGGACTTGAAAGCGAAAGGGAAACCAGAGGAGCTCT
CTCGACGCAGGACTCGGCTTGCTGAAGCGCGCACGGCAAGAGGCGAGGGGCGGCGACTGGTGAGTACGCC
AAAAATTTTGACTAGCGGAGGCTAGAAGGAGAGAGATGGGTGCGAGAGCGTCAGTATTAAGCGGGGGAGA
ATTAGATCGCGATGGGAAAAAATTCGGTTAAGGCCAGGGGGAAAGAAAAAATATAAATTAAAACATATAG
TATGGGCAAGCAGGGAGCTAGAACGATTCGCAGTTAATCCTGGCCTGTTAGAAACATCAGAAGGCTGTAG
ACAAATACTGGGACAGCTACAACCATCCCTTCAGACAGGATCAGAAGAACTTAGATCATTATATAATACA
GTAGCAACCCTCTATTGTGTGCATCAAAGGATAGAGATAAAAGACACCAAGGAAGCTTTAGACAAGATAG
AGGAAGAGCAAAACAAAAGTAAGACCACCGCACAGCAAGCGGCCGGCCGCTGATCTTCAGACCTGGAGGA
GGAGATATGAGGGACAATTGGAGAAGTGAATTATATAAATATAAAGTAGTAAAAATTGAACCATTAGGAG
TAGCACCCACCAAGGCAAAGAGAAGAGTGGTGCAGAGAGAAAAAAGAGCAGTGGGAATAGGAGCTTTGTT
CCTTGGGTTCTTGGGAGCAGCAGGAAGCACTATGGGCGCAGCGTCAATGACGCTGACGGTACAGGCCAGA
CAATTATTGTCTGGTATAGTGCAGCAGCAGAACAATTTGCTGAGGGCTATTGAGGCGCAACAGCATCTGT
TGCAACTCACAGTCTGGGGCATCAAGCAGCTCCAGGCAAGAATCCTGGCTGTGGAAAGATACCTAAAGGA
TCAACAGCTCCTGGGGATTTGGGGTTGCTCTGGAAAACTCATTTGCACCACTGCTGTGCCTTGGAATGCT
AGTTGGAGTAATAAATCTCTGGAACAGATTTGGAATCACACGACCTGGATGGAGTGGGACAGAGAAATTA
ACAATTACACAAGCTTAATACACTCCTTAATTGAAGAATCGCAAAACCAGCAAGAAAAGAATGAACAAGA
ATTATTGGAATTAGATAAATGGGCAAGTTTGTGGAATTGGTTTAACATAACAAATTGGCTGTGGTATATA
AAATTATTCATAATGATAGTAGGAGGCTTGGTAGGTTTAAGAATAGTTTTTGCTGTACTTTCTATAGTGA
ATAGAGTTAGGCAGGGATATTCACCATTATCGTTTCAGACCCACCTCCCAACCCCGAGGGGACCCGACAG
GCCCGAAGGAATAGAAGAAGAAGGTGGAGAGAGAGACAGAGACAGATCCATTCGATTAGTGAACGGATCT
CGACGGTATCGCCAAATGGCAGTATTCATCCACAATTTTAAAAGAAAAGGGGGGATTGGGGGGTACAGTG
CAGGGGAAAGAATAGTAGACATAATAGCAACAGACATACAAACTAAAGAATTACAAAAACAAATTACAAA
AATTCAAAATTTTCGGGTTTATTACAGGGACAGCAGAGATCCAGTTTGGATCGATAAGCTTGATATCGAA
TTCCGGGTTTCGTAACAATCGCATGAGGATTCGCAACGCCTTCGTCGAAGTCGAAGTCGACCTCCCGTCT
CAGTAAAGGTCGTCGAAGTCGAAGTCGACCAATCGGACTGCCTTCGTACGTCGAAGTCGAAGTCGACCGT
ATCAGTCGCCTCGGAACGTCGAAGTCGAAGTCGACCATTCGTAAGAGGCTCACTCTCCCTTACACGGAGT
GGATAACTAGTCCGATAAAATAAAAGATTTTATTTAGTCTCCAGAAAAAGGGGGGAATGAAAGACCCCAC
CTGTAGGTTTGGCAAGCTAGCTGCAGTAACGCCATTTTGCAAGGCATGGAAAAATACCAAACCAAGAATA
GAGAAGTTCAGATCAAGGGCGGGTACATGAAAATAGCTAACGTTGGGCCAAACAGGATATCTGCGGTGAG
CAGTTTCGGCCCCGGCCCGGGGCCAAGAACAGATGGTCACCGCAGTTTCGGCCCCGGCCCGAGGCCAAGA
ACAGATGGTCCCCAGATATGGCCCAACCCTCAGCAGTTTCTTAAGACCCATCAGATGTTTCCAGGCTCCC
CCAAGGACCTGAAATGACCCTGCGCCTTATTTGAATTAACCAATCAGCCTGCTTCTCGCTTCTGTTCGCG
CGCTTCTGCTTCCCGAGCTCTATAAAAGAGCTCACAACCCCTCACTCGGCGCGCCAGTCCTCCGACAGAC
TGAGTCGCCCGGGACGCGTACCGGTGTCGCCACCATGGTGAGCAAGGGCGAGGAGGATAACATGGCCATC
ATCAAGGAGTTCATGCGCTTCAAGGTGCACATGGAGGGCTCCGTGAACGGCCACGAGTTCGAGATCGAGG
GCGAGGGCGAGGGCCGCCCCTACGAGGGCACCCAGACCGCCAAGCTGAAGGTGACCAAGGGTGGCCCCCT
GCCCTTCGCCTGGGACATCCTGTCCCCTCAGTTCATGTACGGCTCCAAGGCCTACGTGAAGCACCCCGCC
GACATCCCCGACTACTTGAAGCTGTCCTTCCCCGAGGGCTTCAAGTGGGAGCGCGTGATGAACTTCGAGG
ACGGCGGCGTGGTGACCGTGACCCAGGACTCCTCCCTGCAGGACGGCGAGTTCATCTACAAGGTGAAGCT
GCGCGGCACCAACTTCCCCTCCGACGGCCCCGTAATGCAGAAGAAGACCATGGGCTGGCAGGCCTCCTCC
GAGCGGATGTACCCCGAGGACGGCGCCCTGAAGGGCGAGATCAAGCAGAGGCTGAAGCTGAAGGACGGCG
GCCACTACGACGCTGAGGTCAAGACCACCTACAAGGCCAAGAAGCCCGTGCAGCTGCCCGGCGCCTACAA
CGTCAACATCAAGTTGGACATCACCTCCCACAACGAGGACTACACCATCGTGGAACAGTACGAACGCGCC
GAGGGCCGCCACTCCACCGGCGGCATGGACGAGCTGTACAAGTAAAGCGGCCGCGACTCTAGAGTCGACC
TGCAGGCATGCAAGCTTGATATCAAGCTTATCGATAATCAACCTCTGGATTACAAAATTTGTGAAAGATT
GACTGGTATTCTTAACTATGTTGCTCCTTTTACGCTATGTGGATACGCTGCTTTAATGCCTTTGTATCAT
GCTATTGCTTCCCGTATGGCTTTCATTTTCTCCTCCTTGTATAAATCCTGGTTGCTGTCTCTTTATGAGG
AGTTGTGGCCCGTTGTCAGGCAACGTGGCGTGGTGTGCACTGTGTTTGCTGACGCAACCCCCACTGGTTG
GGGCATTGCCACCACCTGTCAGCTCCTTTCCGGGACTTTCGCTTTCCCCCTCCCTATTGCCACGGCGGAA
CTCATCGCCGCCTGCCTTGCCCGCTGCTGGACAGGGGCTCGGCTGTTGGGCACTGACAATTCCGTGGTGT
TGTCGGGGAAATCATCGTCCTTTCCTTGGCTGCTCGCCTGTGTTGCCACCTGGATTCTGCGCGGGACGTC
CTTCTGCTACGTCCCTTCGGCCCTCAATCCAGCGGACCTTCCTTCCCGCGGCCTGCTGCCGGCTCTGCGG
CCTCTTCCGCGTCTTCGCCTTCGCCCTCAGACGAGTCGGATCTCCCTTTGGGCCGCCTCCCCGCAT
Features (pLannotate 1.2.2; 33 found; start..end, strand, type, name):
     38..106     +  CDS            nef (fragment): NEF_HV1Z2 - Experimental evidence at protein level: Swiss-Prot protein existence level 1. Extracellular Nef protein targets CD4(+) T-lymphocytes for apoptosis by interacting with CXCR4 surface receptors. From Human immunodeficiency virus type 1 group M subtype D (isolate Z2/CDC-Z34) (HIV-1).
    108..341     +  LTR            3' LTR (ΔU3): self-inactivating 3' long terminal repeat (LTR) from HIV-1
    366..384     -  promoter       SP6 promoter: promoter for bacteriophage SP6 RNA polymerase
    612..891     +  CDS            TcR (fragment): tetracycline efflux protein; tet; confers resistance to tetracycline
    892..940     -  misc_feature   bom (fragment): basis of mobility region from pBR322
   1042..1077    -  CDS            rop (fragment): Rop protein, which maintains plasmids at low copy number; rop
   1172..1276    +  promoter       AmpR promoter: bla
   1277..2137    +  CDS            AmpR: β-lactamase; bla; confers resistance to ampicillin, carbenicillin, and related antibiotics
   2308..2896    +  rep_origin     ori: high-copy-number ColE1/pMB1/pBR322/pUC origin of replication
   3079..3135    +  CDS            lacI (fragment): lac repressor; lacI; The lac repressor binds to the lac operator to inhibit transcription in E. coli. This inhibition can be relieved by adding lactose or isopropyl-β-D-thiogalactopyranoside (IPTG).
   3142..3471    +  promoter       SV40 promoter: SV40 enhancer and early promoter
   3671..3790    +  CDS            gpt (fragment): XGPT_ECOLI - Also known as gpp, gxu. Experimental evidence at protein level: Swiss-Prot protein existence level 1. Purine salvage pathway enzyme that catalyzes the transfer of the ribosyl-5-phosphate group from 5-phospho-alpha-D-ribose 1- diphosphate (PRPP) to the N9 position of the 6-oxopurines guanine and xanthine to form the corresponding ribonucleotides GMP (guanosine 5'- monophosphate) and XMP (xanthosine 5'-monophosphate), with the release of PPi. To a lesser extent, also acts on hypoxanthine (PubMed:9100006, PubMed:3886014). Does not ribophosphorylate adenine (PubMed:3886014). From Esch
   3790..4125    +  CDS            gpt (fragment): XGPT_ECOLI - Also known as gpp, gxu. Experimental evidence at protein level: Swiss-Prot protein existence level 1. Purine salvage pathway enzyme that catalyzes the transfer of the ribosyl-5-phosphate group from 5-phospho-alpha-D-ribose 1- diphosphate (PRPP) to the N9 position of the 6-oxopurines guanine and xanthine to form the corresponding ribonucleotides GMP (guanosine 5'- monophosphate) and XMP (xanthosine 5'-monophosphate), with the release of PPi. To a lesser extent, also acts on hypoxanthine (PubMed:9100006, PubMed:3886014). Does not ribophosphorylate adenine (PubMed:3886014). From Esch
   4220..4525    +  CDS            frsA (fragment): FRSA_ECOLI - Also known as yafA. Experimental evidence at protein level: Swiss-Prot protein existence level 1. Catalyzes the hydrolysis of esters (PubMed:15808744). Displays esterase activity toward pNP-butyrate (PubMed:15808744). May stimulate mixed-acid fermentation by acting as a fermentation/respiration switch that down-regulates respiration and up- regulates fermentation rates (PubMed:15169777). From Escherichia coli (strain K12).
   4529..4603    +  CDS            small t antigen (fragment): SV40 (simian virus 40) small t antigen
   4605..4670    +  intron         small t intron: SV40 (simian virus 40) small t antigen intron
   4800..4820    +  CDS            SV40 NLS: nuclear localization signal of SV40 (simian virus 40) large T antigen
   5139..5222    +  CDS            large T antigen (fragment): large T antigen from SV40 (simian virus 40)
   5245..5379    +  polyA_signal   SV40 poly(A) signal: SV40 polyadenylation signal
   5546..5875    +  CDS            nef (fragment): NEF_HV1BR - Experimental evidence at protein level: Swiss-Prot protein existence level 1. Extracellular Nef protein targets CD4(+) T-lymphocytes for apoptosis by interacting with CXCR4 surface receptors (PubMed:14990729). From Human immunodeficiency virus type 1 group M subtype B (isolate BRU/LAI) (HIV-1).
   5923..6180    +  LTR            5' LTR (truncated): truncated 5' long terminal repeat (LTR) from HIV-1
   6227..6352    +  misc_feature   HIV-1 Ψ: packaging signal of human immunodeficiency virus type 1
   6336..6674    +  CDS            HIV-1 gag (fragment): gag protein from human immunodeficiency virus 1; gag
   6849..7082    +  misc_feature   RRE: The Rev response element (RRE) of HIV-1 allows for Rev-dependent mRNA export from the nucleus to the cytoplasm.
   7459..7559    +  CDS            Rev (fragment): human immunodeficiency virus 1 (HIV-1) Rev protein; rev; enhances nuclear export of unspliced and incompletely spliced viral mRNAs
   7596..7713    +  misc_feature   cPPT/CTS: central polypurine tract and central termination sequence of HIV-1
   7750..7774    -  misc_feature   MCS (fragment): pBluescript multiple cloning site
   8076..8483    +  promoter       SFFV promoter: spleen focus-forming virus long terminal repeat (LTR) promoter
   8505..9214    +  CDS            mCherry (fragment): monomeric derivative of DsRed fluorescent protein (Shaner et al., 2004) mammalian codon-optimized
   9227..9257    +  misc_feature   MCS (fragment): pUC18/19 multiple cloning site
   9258..9276    +  misc_feature   MCS (fragment): pBluescript multiple cloning site
   9276..9864    +  misc_feature   WPRE: woodchuck hepatitis virus posttranscriptional regulatory element
   9865..21      +  misc_feature   MCS (fragment) (across the origin): pBluescript multiple cloning site
