[The description below was written by a language model from this plasmid's Addgene catalogue record and pLannotate feature annotations shown in this document.]
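Description:
pMN-258 is a lentiviral transfer plasmid built on the pHR backbone that carries an integratable mCherry reporter for the synthetic zinc-finger transcription regulator (synZiFTR) system, specifically for regulators using the ZF1 DNA-binding domain. It is propagated in E. coli through a high-copy ColE1/pUC-type origin and selected with ampicillin via the β-lactamase gene. The record lists a recombination-tolerant growth strain, which is common for plasmids carrying repeated LTR sequences. The backbone also carries remnants typical of older pHR-type vectors: fragments of tetracycline resistance, bom and rop from pBR322, and an SV40 promoter–gpt–SV40 small t intron/poly(A) unit lying outside the proviral region. These appear to be legacy sequences rather than functional parts of the design.

The viral portion runs from a truncated HIV-1 5' LTR through the Ψ packaging signal with a partial gag sequence, the Rev response element and the cPPT/CTS, to a self-inactivating ΔU3 3' LTR. This allows the RNA genome to be packaged when helper functions are supplied in trans, and to integrate into target mammalian cells without reconstituting an active viral promoter. The payload is listed as four ZF1 binding sites, an SFFV promoter and mCherry, followed by WPRE to enhance transcript stability and expression. The feature table annotates the SFFV promoter, mCherry and WPRE. It does not annotate the ZF1 binding-site array, which presumably sits in the unannotated stretch between the cPPT/CTS and the promoter. Placing ZF1 sites next to a constitutive promoter lets mCherry fluorescence report the activity of ZF1-based regulators recruited to the locus, though the record does not state whether activation or repression is being measured. The associated work concerns synthetic gene circuits for controlling therapeutic human cells.
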