Addgene plasmid #195438: pMN-258
Purpose: Lentiviral Integratable mCherry Reporter for synZiFTR ZF1
Depositing lab: Ahmad Khalil. Depositing organization: Boston University Main Campus. Publication: Multidimensional control of therapeutic human cell function with synthetic gene circuits. Li HS, Israni DV, Gagnon KA, Gan KA, Raymond MH, Sander JD, Roybal KT, Joung JK, Wong WW, Khalil AS. Science. 2022 Dec 16;378(6625):1227-1234. doi: 10.1126/science.ade0156. Epub 2022 Dec 15. PubMed 36520914.
Backbone
  Vector backbone: pHR
  Vector type: Mammalian Expression, Lentiviral
Growth in bacteria
  Bacterial resistance: Ampicillin, 100 μg/mL
  Growth temperature: 37°C
  Growth strain: NEB Stable
  Copy number: Unknown
Gene/Insert
  Gene/Insert name: 4X ZF1 BS - pSFFV - mCherry
  Species: Synthetic
  Cloning method: Gibson Cloning
Terms and licenses: Academic/Nonprofit Terms; Industry Terms: Not Available to Industry
How to cite: pMN-258 was a gift from Ahmad Khalil (Addgene plasmid # 195438 ; http://n2t.net/addgene:195438 ; RRID:Addgene_195438)
